Addgene plasmid #25358: EFNA1A
Purpose: Bacterial expression for structure determination; may not be full ORF
Depositing lab: Cheryl Arrowsmith. Depositing organization: University of Toronto.
Backbone
  Vector backbone: pFHMSP-LIC-N
  Backbone manufacturer: SGC
  Vector type: Insect Expression
Growth in bacteria
  Bacterial resistance: Ampicillin, 100 μg/mL
  Growth temperature: 37°C
  Growth strain: DH5alpha
  Copy number: High Copy
Gene/Insert
  Gene/Insert name: efna1a.017.171 (alt names: PDB: 3MBW; efna1a)
  Species: H. sapiens (human)
  Insert size (bp): 465
  Entrez Gene: EPHA1 (a.k.a. EPH, EPHT, EPHT1)
  Tag / fusion protein: His (N terminal on insert)
  Cloning method: Restriction Enzyme
  Sequencing primers: 5′ N/A; 3′ N/A
Terms and licenses: Academic/Nonprofit Terms; Industry Terms
Depositor comments: PDB: 3MBW. http://www.thesgc.org/structures/3MBW/
How to cite: EFNA1A was a gift from Cheryl Arrowsmith (Addgene plasmid # 25358 ; http://n2t.net/addgene:25358 ; RRID:Addgene_25358)
