[The description below was written by a language model from this plasmid's Addgene catalogue record.]
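Description:
EFNA1A is a protein-production plasmid built on the pFHMSP-LIC-N backbone from the Structural Genomics Consortium and made for structure determination. The record is internally inconsistent about the expression host: the stated purpose is bacterial expression, whereas the vector type is listed as insect expression. The host system should therefore be confirmed before use. In either case the plasmid is propagated in E. coli as a high-copy construct under ampicillin selection. The record gives no feature table, so the promoter, origin of replication and any secretion or baculovirus transfer elements on the backbone are not stated.

The insert is a 465 bp human fragment named efna1a.017.171. The name suggests a truncated construct spanning roughly residues 17 to 171, which fits the insert length and the depositor's note that it may not be the full open reading frame. It carries an N-terminal His tag, which allows purification by immobilised metal affinity chromatography. The gene identity is also ambiguous. The plasmid and insert names point to ephrin-A1 (EFNA1), the ligand, but the linked gene entry is EPHA1, an Eph receptor tyrosine kinase. The record does not resolve this conflict. Although the backbone name indicates a ligation-independent cloning vector, the cloning method is recorded as restriction enzyme.

The depositor links the construct to a deposited crystal structure, so it appears to be a domain-boundary-optimised fragment used to produce recombinant protein for crystallography. It would suit similar structural or biophysical work on Eph/ephrin signalling components.
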