>Addgene plasmid #25358 | EFNA1A | depositor partial sequence | sequence record 11832 | Author sequence
GCTGCTGATCGCCACACCGTCTTCTGGAACAGTTCAAATCCCAAGTTCCGGAATGAGGACTACACCATAC
ATGTGCAGCTGAATGACTACGTGGACATCATCTGTCCGCACTATGAAGATCACTCTGTGGCAGACGCTGC
CATGGAGCAGTACATACTGTACCTGGTGGAGCATGAGGAGTACCAGCTGTGCCAGCCCCAGTCCAAGGAC
CAAGTCCGCTGGCAGTGCAACCGGCCCAGTGCCAAGCATGGCCCGGAGAAGCTGTCTGAGAAGTTCCAGC
GCTTCACACCTTTCACCCTGGGCAAGGAGTTCAAAGAAGGACACAGCTACTACTACATCTCCAAACCCAT
CCACCAGCATGAAGACCGCTGCTTGAGGTTGAAGGTGACTGTCAGTGGCAAAATCACTCACAGTCCTCAG
GCCCATGTCAATCCACAGGAGAAGAGACTTGCAGCAGATGACCCA
