>Addgene plasmid #25358 | EFNA1A | addgene partial sequence | sequence record 31444 | 25358 with Polyhedrin-F
TACATTTCTTACATCTATGCGGCCGCTCCGGAACATCACCATCACCATCACGATTACGATATCCCAACGA
CCGAAAACCTGTATTTTCAGGGCGCCATGGATGCTGCTGATCGCCACACCGTCTTCTGGAACAGTTCAAA
TCCCAAGTTCCGGAATGAGGACTACACCATACATGTGCAGCTGAATGACTACGTGGACATCATCTGTCCG
CACTATGAAGATCACTCTGTGGCAGACGCTGCCATGGAGCAGTACATACTGTACCTGGTGGAGCATGAGG
AGTACCAGCTGTGCCAGCCCCAGTCCAAGGACCAAGTCCGCTGGCAGTGCAACCGGCCCAGTGCCAAGCA
TGGCCCGGAGAAGCTGTCTGAGAAGTTCCAGCGCTTCACACCTTTCACCCTGG
